>Addgene plasmid #40897 | PM-FRB-Cerulean-T2A-FKBP-5-ptase | depositor full sequence | sequence record 54243 | PM-FRB-Cerulean-T2A-FKBP-5-ptase sequence 6839 bps
TAGTTATTAATAGTAATCAATTACGGGGTCATTAGTTCATAGCCCATATATGGAGTTCCGCGTTACATAA
CTTACGGTAAATGGCCCGCCTGGCTGACCGCCCAACGACCCCCGCCCATTGACGTCAATAATGACGTATG
TTCCCATAGTAACGCCAATAGGGACTTTCCATTGACGTCAATGGGTGGAGTATTTACGGTAAACTGCCCA
CTTGGCAGTACATCAAGTGTATCATATGCCAAGTACGCCCCCTATTGACGTCAATGACGGTAAATGGCCC
GCCTGGCATTATGCCCAGTACATGACCTTATGGGACTTTCCTACTTGGCAGTACATCTACGTATTAGTCA
TCGCTATTACCATGGTGATGCGGTTTTGGCAGTACATCAATGGGCGTGGATAGCGGTTTGACTCACGGGG
ATTTCCAAGTCTCCACCCCATTGACGTCAATGGGAGTTTGTTTTGGCACCAAAATCAACGGGACTTTCCA
AAATGTCGTAACAACTCCGCCCCATTGACGCAAATGGGCGGTAGGCGTGTACGGTGGGAGGTCTATATAA
GCAGAGCTGGTTTAGTGAACCGTCAGATCCGCTAGCACCATGGGATGTATAAAATCAAAAGGGAAAGACA
GCGCGGGAGCAGATCCCACCAGATCTGCGAATTCAGGTGCTGGTGCTGGTGCTGGTGCTATCCTATCTAG
AATCCTCTGGCATGAGATGTGGCATGAAGGCCTGGAAGAGGCATCTCGTTTGTACTTTGGGGAAAGGAAC
GTGAAAGGCATGTTTGAGGTGCTGGAGCCCTTGCATGCTATGATGGAACGGGGCCCCCAGACTCTGAAGG
AAACATCCTTTAATCAGGCCTATGGTCGAGATTTAATGGAGGCCCAAGAGTGGTGCAGGAAGTACATGAA
ATCAGGGAATGTCAAGGACCTCACCCAAGCCTGGGACCTCTATTATCATGTGTTCCGACGAATCTCAAAG
ACTAGTTATCCGTACGACGTACCAGACTACGCACCGGTCGCCACCATGGTGAGCAAGGGCGAGGAGCTGT
TCACCGGGGTGGTGCCCATCCTGGTCGAGCTGGACGGCGACGTAAACGGCCACAAGTTCAGCGTGTCCGG
CGAGGGCGAGGGCGATGCCACCTACGGCAAGCTGACCCTGAAGTTCATCTGCACCACCGGCAAGCTGCCC
GTGCCCTGGCCCACCCTCGTGACCACCCTGACCTGGGGCGTGCAGTGCTTCGCCCGCTACCCCGACCACA
TGAAGCAGCACGACTTCTTCAAGTCCGCCATGCCCGAAGGCTACGTCCAGGAGCGCACCATCTTCTTCAA
GGACGACGGCAACTACAAGACCCGCGCCGAGGTGAAGTTCGAGGGCGACACCCTGGTGAACCGCATCGAG
CTGAAGGGCATCGACTTCAAGGAGGACGGCAACATCCTGGGGCACAAGCTGGAGTACAACGCCATCAGCG
ACAACGTCTATATCACCGCCGACAAGCAGAAGAACGGCATCAAGGCCAACTTCAAGATCCGCCACAACAT
CGAGGACGGCAGCGTGCAGCTCGCCGACCACTACCAGCAGAACACCCCCATCGGCGACGGCCCCGTGCTG
CTGCCCGACAACCACTACCTGAGCACCCAGTCCAAGCTGAGCAAAGACCCCAACGAGAAGCGCGATCACA
TGGTCCTGCTGGAGTTCGTGACCGCCGCCGGGATCACTCTCGGCATGGACGAGCTGTACAAGGTCGACTC
CGGGAGTGAGGGCAGAGGAAGTCTTCTAACATGCGGTGACGTGGAGGAGAATCCCGGCCCACCGGTCGCC
ACCATGGGAGTGCAGGTGGAAACCATCTCCCCAGGAGACGGGCGCACCTTCCCCAAGCGCGGCCAGACCT
GCGTGGTGCACTACACCGGGATGCTTGAAGATGGAAAGAAATTTGATTCCTCCCGGGACAGAAACAAGCC
CTTTAAGTTTATGCTAGGCAAGCAGGAGGTGATCCGAGGCTGGGAAGAAGGGGTTGCCCAGATGAGTGTG
GGTCAGAGAGCCAAACTGACTATATCTCCAGATTATGCCTATGGTGCCACTGGGCACCCAGGCATCATCC
CACCACATGCCACTCTCGTCTTCGATGTGGAGCTTCTAAAACTGGAAGCTCGAGGCGCAGCAGCGGGAGC
AGGAGGAGCAGGTCGATCGGATCTTGCAGACTACAAGCTCCGCGCGCAGCCGCTCCTGGTGCGGGCCCAC
AGCAGCCTGGGCCCCGGCCGGCCGCGGAGCCCCCTGGCCTGCGACGACTGTTCCCTTCGCTCGGCCAAAT
CCTCCTTCAGCCTCCTGGCGCCCATCCGCAGCAAGGACGTCCGCAGCAGGAGTTACCTGGAGGGCAGCCT
CCTGGCCAGCGGGGCCCTGTTGGGGGCGGATGAGCTGGCCCGCTACTTCCCAGACCGGAACGTGGCACTC
TTCGTGGCCACCTGGAACATGCAGGGCCAGAAGGAGCTCCCGCCCAGCCTGGACGAGTTCCTGCTCCCAG
CCGAGGCCGACTATGCCCAGGACCTGTATGTCATCGGGGTCCAGGAGGGCTGTTCTGACAGGCGGGAGTG
GGAGACTCGTCTGCAGGAGACGCTGGGCCCGCACTATGTGCTGCTGTCCTCGGCGGCCCACGGCGTGCTC
TACATGTCGCTCTTCATCCGCAGGGACCTCATCTGGTTCTGCTCAGAGGTGGAGTGCTCCACGGTGACCA
CACGCATCGTGTCTCAGATCAAGACCAAGGGGGCCTTGGGCATCAGCTTCACCTTTTTTGGCACTTCCTT
CCTCTTCATCACGTCCCACTTCACCTCAGGTGACGGGAAGGTGGCGGAGCGGCTGCTGGACTACACCAGG
ACTGTACAAGCCCTGGTCCTGCCCAGAAATGTGCCCGACACCAACCCCTATCGCTCCAGCGCAGCGGACG
TCACCACCCGCTTCGATGAGGTGTTCTGGTTTGGAGACTTCAACTTCCGCCTGAGTGGCGGGCGCACAGT
CGTGGACGCCCTCCTGTGCCAGGGCCTGGTGGTGGACGTGCCGGCGCTGCTGCAGCACGACCAGCTCATC
CGGGAGATGCGGAAAGGGTCCATCTTCAAGGGCTTCCAGGAGCCGGACATCCACTTCCTCCCATCATACA
AGTTTGACATCGGGAAGGACACGTACGACAGCACCTCCAAGCAGAGGACGCCCTCATACACGGACCGCGT
CTTGTACAGAAGCCGCCACAAGGGTGACATCTGTCCTGTGAGCTACTCTTCCTGCCCCGGGATCAAGACG
TCCGACCACCGCCCTGTGTATGGCCTCTTCCGGGTGAAAGTGAGGCCGGGGCGAGACAACATTCCGTTGG
CAGCTGGCAAATTTGATAGAGAACTGTACTTACTAGGAATTAAAAGACGGATTTCGAAGGAGATTCAGAG
GCAGCAAGCACTACAGAGTCAGAACTCCAGCACCATCGCCTCCGTTTCTTGAGGTACCGCGGGCCCGGGA
TCCACCGGATCTAGATAACTGATCATAATCAGCCATACCACATTTGTAGAGGTTTTACTTGCTTTAAAAA
ACCTCCCACACCTCCCCCTGAACCTGAAACATAAAATGAATGCAATTGTTGTTGTTAACTTGTTTATTGC
AGCTTATAATGGTTACAAATAAAGCAATAGCATCACAAATTTCACAAATAAAGCATTTTTTTCACTGCAT
TCTAGTTGTGGTTTGTCCAAACTCATCAATGTATCTTAACGCGTAAATTGTAAGCGTTAATATTTTGTTA
AAATTCGCGTTAAATTTTTGTTAAATCAGCTCATTTTTTAACCAATAGGCCGAAATCGGCAAAATCCCTT
ATAAATCAAAAGAATAGACCGAGATAGGGT
[37 nt withheld, positions 3881-3917]
AAAGAACGTGGACTCCAACGTCAAAGG
[49 nt withheld, positions 3945-3993]
T
[91 nt withheld, positions 3995-4085]
G
[124 nt withheld, positions 4087-4210]
CAGGTGGCACTTTTCGGGGAAATGTGCGCGGAACCCCTATTTGTTTATTTTTCTAAATACATTCAAATAT
GTATCCGCTCATGAGACAATAACCCTGATAAATGCTTCAATAATATTGAAAAAGGAAGAGTCCTGAGGCG
GAAAGAACCAGCTGTGGAATGTGTGTCAGTTAGGGTGTGGAAAGTCCCCAGGCTCCCCAGCAGGCAGAAG
TATGCAAAGCATGCATCTCAATTAGTCAGCAACCAGGTGTGGAAAGTCCCCAGGCTCCCCAGCAGGCAGA
AGTATGCAAAGCATGCATCTCAATTAGTCAGCAACCATAGTCCCGCCCCTAACTCCGCCCATCCCGCCCC
TAACTCCGCCCAGTTCCGCCCATTCTCCGCCCCATGGCTGACTAATTTTTTTTATTTATGCAGAGGCCGA
GGCCGCCTCGGCCTCTGAGCTATTCCAGAAGTAGTGAGGAGGCTTTTTTGGAGGCCTAGGCTTTTGCAAA
GATCGATCAAGAGACAGGATGAGGATCGTTTCGCATGATTGAACAAGATGGATTGCACGCAGGTTCTCCG
GCCGCTTGGGTGGAGAGGCTATTCGGCTATGACTGGGCACAACAGACAATCGGCTGCTCTGATGCCGCCG
TGTTCCGGCTGTCAGCGCAGGGGCGCCCGGTTCTTTTTGTCAAGACCGACCTGTCCGGTGCCCTGAATGA
ACTGCAAGACGAGGCAGCGCGGCTATCGTGGCTGGCCACGACGGGCGTTCCTTGCGCAGCTGTGCTCGAC
GTTGTCACTGAAGCGGGAAGGGACTGGCTGCTATTGGGCGAAGTGCCGGGGCAGGATCTCCTGTCATCTC
ACCTTGCTCCTGCCGAGAAAGTATCCATCATGGCTGATGCAATGCGGCGGCTGCATACGCTTGATCCGGC
TACCTGCCCATTCGACCACCAAGCGAAACATCGCATCGAGCGAGCACGTACTCGGATGGAAGCCGGTCTT
GTCGATCAGGATGATCTGGACGAAGAGCATCAGGGGCTCGCGCCAGCCGAACTGTTCGCCAGGCTCAAGG
CGAGCATGCCCGACGGCGAGGATCTCGTCGTGACCCATGGCGATGCCTGCTTGCCGAATATCATGGTGGA
AAATGGCCGCTTTTCTGGATTCATCGACTGTGGCCGGCTGGGTGTGGCGGACCGCTATCAGGACATAGCG
TTGGCTACCCGTGATATTGCTGAAGAGCTTGGCGGCGAATGGGCTGACCGCTTCCTCGTGCTTTACGGTA
TCGCCGCTCCCGATTCGCAGCGCATCGCCTTCTATCGCCTTCTTGACGAGTTCTTCTGAGCGGGACTCTG
GGGTTCGAAATGACCGACCAAGCGACGCCCAACCTGCCATCACGAGATTTCGATTCCACCGCCGCCTTCT
ATGAAAGGTTGGGCTTCGGAATCGTTTTCCGGGACGCCGGCTGGATGATCCTCCAGCGCGGGGATCTCAT
GCTGGAGTTCTTCGCCCACCCTAGGGGGAGGCTAACTGAAACACGGAAGGAGACAATACCGGAAGGAACC
CGCGCTATGACGGCAATAAAAAGACAGAATAAAACGCACGGTGTTGGGTCGTTTGTTCATAAACGCGGGG
TTCGGTCCCAGGGCTGGCACTCTGTCGATACCCCACCGAGACCCCATTGGGGCCAATACGCCCGCGTTTC
TTCCTTTTCCCCACCCCACCCCCCAAGTTCGGGTGAAGGCCCAGGGCTCGCAGCCAACGTCGGGGCGGCA
GGCCCTGCCATAGCCTCAGGTTACTCATATATACTTTAGATTGATTTAAAACTTCATTTTTAATTTAAAA
GGATCTAGGTGAAGATCCTTTTTGATAATCTCATGACCAAAATCCCTTAACGTGAGTTTTCGTTCCACTG
AGCGTCAGACCCCGTAGAAAAGATCAAAGGATCTTCTTGAGATCCTTTTTTTCTGCGCGTAATCTGCTGC
TTGCAAACAAAAAAACCACCGCTACCAGCGGTGGTTTGTTTGCCGGATCAAGAGCTACCAACTCTTTTTC
CGAAGGTAACTGGCTTCAGCAGAGCGCAGATACCAAATACTGTCCTTCTAGTGTAGCCGTAGTTAGGCCA
CCACTTCAAGAACTCTGTAGCACCGCCTACATACCTCGCTCTGCTAATCCTGTTACCAGTGGCTGCTGCC
AGTGGCGATAAGTCGTGTCTTACCGGGTTGGACTCAAGACGATAGTTACCGGATAAGGCGCAGCGGTCGG
GCTGAACGGGGGGTTCGTGCACACAGCCCAGCTTGGAGCGAACGACCTACACCGAACTGAGATACCTACA
GCGTGAGCTATGAGAAAGCGCCACGCTTCCCGAAGGGAGAAAGGCGGACAGGTATCCGGTAAGCGGCAGG
GTCGGAACAGGAGAGCGCACGAGGGAGCTTCCAGGGGGAAACGCCTGGTATCTTTATAGTCCTGTCGGGT
TTCGCCACCTCTGACTTGAGCGTCGATTTTTGTGATGCTCGTCAGGGGGGCGGAGCCTATGGAAAAACGC
CAGCAACGCGGCCTTTTTACGGTTCCTGGCCTTTTGCTGGCCTTTTGCTCACATGTTCTTTCCTGCGTTA
TCCCCTGATTCTGTGGATAACCGTATTACCGCCATGCAT
Features (pLannotate 1.2.2; 17 found; start..end, strand, type, name):
     61..364     +  enhancer       CMV enhancer: human cytomegalovirus immediate early enhancer
    365..568     +  promoter       CMV promoter: human cytomegalovirus (CMV) immediate early promoter
    702..980     +  CDS            FRB: FKBP-rapamycin binding domain of human FRAP
   1026..1742    +  CDS            mCerulean: mCerulean is a basic (constitutively fluorescent) cyan fluorescent protein published in 2005, derived from Aequorea victoria. It is reported to be a very rapidly-maturing monomer.
   1824..2147    +  CDS            FKBP1A: FKB1A_HUMAN - Also known as FKBP1, FKBP12. Experimental evidence at protein level: Swiss-Prot protein existence level 1. Keeps in an inactive conformation TGFBR1, the TGF-beta type I serine/threonine kinase receptor, preventing TGF-beta receptor activation in absence of ligand. Recruits SMAD7 to ACVR1B which prevents the association of SMAD2 and SMAD3 with the activin receptor complex, thereby blocking the activin signal. May modulate the RYR1 calcium channel activity. PPIases accelerate the folding of proteins. It catalyzes the cis-trans isomerization of proline imidic peptide bonds in oligop
   2187..3479    +  CDS            INPP5E (fragment): INP5E_HUMAN - Experimental evidence at protein level: Swiss-Prot protein existence level 1. Phosphatidylinositol (PtdIns) phosphatase that specifically hydrolyzes the 5-phosphate of phosphatidylinositol-3,4,5-trisphosphate (PtdIns(3,4,5)P3), phosphatidylinositol 4,5-bisphosphate (PtdIns(4,5)P2) and phosphatidylinositol 3,5-bisphosphate (PtdIns(3,5)P2) (PubMed:10764818) (By similarity). Specific for lipid substrates, inactive towards water soluble inositol phosphates (PubMed:10764818). Plays an essential role in the primary cilium by controlling ciliary growth and phosphoinositide 3-kinase (PI3
   3483..3508    +  misc_feature   MCS (fragment): multiple cloning site
   3520..3604    +  CDS            large T antigen (fragment): large T antigen from SV40 (simian virus 40)
   3627..3748    +  polyA_signal   SV40 poly(A) signal: SV40 polyadenylation signal
   3782..4210    -  rep_origin     f1 ori (sequence partly withheld): f1 bacteriophage origin of replication; arrow indicates direction of (+) strand synthesis
   4237..4341    +  promoter       AmpR promoter: bla
   4343..4700    +  promoter       SV40 promoter: SV40 enhancer and early promoter
   4735..5529    +  CDS            NeoR/KanR: aminoglycoside phosphotransferase from Tn5; aph(3')-II (or nptII); confers resistance to neomycin, kanamycin, and G418 (Geneticin®)
   5550..5702    +  CDS            ble (fragment): BLE_KLEPN - Experimental evidence at protein level: Swiss-Prot protein existence level 1. Binding protein with a strong affinity to the bleomycin family of antibiotics. Binds to CL990; an antimitotic-antibiotic compound. From Klebsiella pneumoniae.
   5761..5808    +  polyA_signal   HSV TK poly(A) signal: herpes simplex virus thymidine kinase polyadenylation signal (Cole and Stacy, 1985)
   5899..5915    -  polyA_signal   bGH poly(A) signal (fragment): bovine growth hormone polyadenylation signal
   6137..6725    +  rep_origin     ori: high-copy-number ColE1/pMB1/pBR322/pUC origin of replication
