[The description below was written by a language model from this plasmid's Addgene catalogue record and pLannotate feature annotations shown in this document.]
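Description:
PM-FRB-Cerulean-T2A-FKBP-5-ptase is a 6,839 bp mammalian expression plasmid built on the pmRFP-C1 backbone (a C1-type CMV vector), designed to deliver both halves of a rapamycin-inducible lipid phosphatase recruitment system from a single transcript. It replicates in E. coli at high copy from a ColE1/pUC origin and also carries an f1 origin. A single NeoR/KanR (Tn5 aminoglycoside phosphotransferase) gene sits behind tandem bacterial (bla) and SV40 early promoters and ends in the HSV TK polyadenylation signal. It therefore provides kanamycin selection in bacteria and G418 selection in mammalian cells. Short annotated fragments of ble, SV40 large T antigen and a bGH poly(A) signal appear to be backbone remnants rather than functional parts.

The 2,883 bp insert, cloned between NheI and KpnI, is driven by the CMV immediate-early enhancer/promoter and terminated by the SV40 poly(A) signal. It encodes the FRB domain of human FRAP fused to mCerulean. The name indicates a plasma-membrane targeting sequence at the N-terminus, presumably in the unannotated stretch upstream of FRB, though the feature table does not identify it. A T2A ribosome-skipping peptide, named in the construct title and fitting the unannotated gap after mCerulean, separates this anchor from human FKBP12 (FKBP1A) fused to a fragment of the inositol polyphosphate 5-phosphatase INPP5E. The T2A arrangement lets each transfected cell make both proteins from one open reading frame. Rapamycin-induced FRB–FKBP heterodimerisation then draws the cytosolic phosphatase to the membrane-anchored, cyan-labelled FRB, where it can dephosphorylate PtdIns(4,5)P2. The associated publication used acute plasma-membrane PtdIns(4,5)P2 depletion to examine steps in G-protein-coupled receptor endocytosis.
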