Addgene plasmid #40897: PM-FRB-Cerulean-T2A-FKBP-5-ptase
Depositing lab: Peter Varnai. Depositing organization: Semmelweis University. Publication: Acute depletion of plasma membrane phosphatidylinositol 4,5-bisphosphate impairs specific steps in endocytosis of the G-protein-coupled receptor. Toth DJ, Toth JT, Gulyas G, Balla A, Balla T, Hunyady L, Varnai P. J Cell Sci. 2012 May 1;125(Pt 9):2185-97. Epub 2012 Feb 22. 10.1242/jcs.097279 PubMed 22357943.
Backbone
  Vector backbone: pmRFP-C1
  Selectable markers: Neomycin (select with G418)
Growth in bacteria
  Bacterial resistance: Kanamycin, 50 μg/mL
  Growth temperature: 37°C
  Growth strain: DH5alpha
  Copy number: High Copy
Gene/Insert
  Gene/Insert name: PM-FRB-Cerulean-T2A-FKBP-5-ptase
  Insert size (bp): 2883
  Cloning method: Restriction Enzyme; 5′ cloning site NheI (unknown if destroyed); 3′ cloning site KpnI (unknown if destroyed)
  Sequencing primers: 5′ GTC GTA ACA ACT CCG CCC; 3′ CAT TTT ATG TTT CAG GTT CAG GG
Terms and licenses: Academic/Nonprofit Terms; Industry Terms: Not Available to Industry
How to cite: PM-FRB-Cerulean-T2A-FKBP-5-ptase was a gift from Peter Varnai (Addgene plasmid # 40897 ; http://n2t.net/addgene:40897 ; RRID:Addgene_40897)
