>Addgene plasmid #40897 | PM-FRB-Cerulean-T2A-FKBP-5-ptase | depositor partial sequence | sequence record 54244 | PM-FRB-Cerulean-T2A-FKBP-5-ptase
ATGGGATGTATAAAATCAAAAGGGAAAGACAGCGCGGGAGCAGATCCCACCAGATCTGCGAATTCAGGTG
CTGGTGCTGGTGCTGGTGCTATCCTATCTAGAATCCTCTGGCATGAGATGTGGCATGAAGGCCTGGAAGA
GGCATCTCGTTTGTACTTTGGGGAAAGGAACGTGAAAGGCATGTTTGAGGTGCTGGAGCCCTTGCATGCT
ATGATGGAACGGGGCCCCCAGACTCTGAAGGAAACATCCTTTAATCAGGCCTATGGTCGAGATTTAATGG
AGGCCCAAGAGTGGTGCAGGAAGTACATGAAATCAGGGAATGTCAAGGACCTCACCCAAGCCTGGGACCT
CTATTATCATGTGTTCCGACGAATCTCAAAGACTAGTTATCCGTACGACGTACCAGACTACGCACCGGTC
GCCACCATGGTGAGCAAGGGCGAGGAGCTGTTCACCGGGGTGGTGCCCATCCTGGTCGAGCTGGACGGCG
ACGTAAACGGCCACAAGTTCAGCGTGTCCGGCGAGGGCGAGGGCGATGCCACCTACGGCAAGCTGACCCT
GAAGTTCATCTGCACCACCGGCAAGCTGCCCGTGCCCTGGCCCACCCTCGTGACCACCCTGACCTGGGGC
GTGCAGTGCTTCGCCCGCTACCCCGACCACATGAAGCAGCACGACTTCTTCAAGTCCGCCATGCCCGAAG
GCTACGTCCAGGAGCGCACCATCTTCTTCAAGGACGACGGCAACTACAAGACCCGCGCCGAGGTGAAGTT
CGAGGGCGACACCCTGGTGAACCGCATCGAGCTGAAGGGCATCGACTTCAAGGAGGACGGCAACATCCTG
GGGCACAAGCTGGAGTACAACGCCATCAGCGACAACGTCTATATCACCGCCGACAAGCAGAAGAACGGCA
TCAAGGCCAACTTCAAGATCCGCCACAACATCGAGGACGGCAGCGTGCAGCTCGCCGACCACTACCAGCA
GAACACCCCCATCGGCGACGGCCCCGTGCTGCTGCCCGACAACCACTACCTGAGCACCCAGTCCAAGCTG
AGCAAAGACCCCAACGAGAAGCGCGATCACATGGTCCTGCTGGAGTTCGTGACCGCCGCCGGGATCACTC
TCGGCATGGACGAGCTGTACAAGGTCGACTCCGGGAGTGAGGGCAGAGGAAGTCTTCTAACATGCGGTGA
CGTGGAGGAGAATCCCGGCCCACCGGTCGCCACCATGGGAGTGCAGGTGGAAACCATCTCCCCAGGAGAC
GGGCGCACCTTCCCCAAGCGCGGCCAGACCTGCGTGGTGCACTACACCGGGATGCTTGAAGATGGAAAGA
AATTTGATTCCTCCCGGGACAGAAACAAGCCCTTTAAGTTTATGCTAGGCAAGCAGGAGGTGATCCGAGG
CTGGGAAGAAGGGGTTGCCCAGATGAGTGTGGGTCAGAGAGCCAAACTGACTATATCTCCAGATTATGCC
TATGGTGCCACTGGGCACCCAGGCATCATCCCACCACATGCCACTCTCGTCTTCGATGTGGAGCTTCTAA
AACTGGAAGCTCGAGGCGCAGCAGCGGGAGCAGGAGGAGCAGGTCGATCGGATCTTGCAGACTACAAGCT
CCGCGCGCAGCCGCTCCTGGTGCGGGCCCACAGCAGCCTGGGCCCCGGCCGGCCGCGGAGCCCCCTGGCC
TGCGACGACTGTTCCCTTCGCTCGGCCAAATCCTCCTTCAGCCTCCTGGCGCCCATCCGCAGCAAGGACG
TCCGCAGCAGGAGTTACCTGGAGGGCAGCCTCCTGGCCAGCGGGGCCCTGTTGGGGGCGGATGAGCTGGC
CCGCTACTTCCCAGACCGGAACGTGGCACTCTTCGTGGCCACCTGGAACATGCAGGGCCAGAAGGAGCTC
CCGCCCAGCCTGGACGAGTTCCTGCTCCCAGCCGAGGCCGACTATGCCCAGGACCTGTATGTCATCGGGG
TCCAGGAGGGCTGTTCTGACAGGCGGGAGTGGGAGACTCGTCTGCAGGAGACGCTGGGCCCGCACTATGT
GCTGCTGTCCTCGGCGGCCCACGGCGTGCTCTACATGTCGCTCTTCATCCGCAGGGACCTCATCTGGTTC
TGCTCAGAGGTGGAGTGCTCCACGGTGACCACACGCATCGTGTCTCAGATCAAGACCAAGGGGGCCTTGG
GCATCAGCTTCACCTTTTTTGGCACTTCCTTCCTCTTCATCACGTCCCACTTCACCTCAGGTGACGGGAA
GGTGGCGGAGCGGCTGCTGGACTACACCAGGACTGTACAAGCCCTGGTCCTGCCCAGAAATGTGCCCGAC
ACCAACCCCTATCGCTCCAGCGCAGCGGACGTCACCACCCGCTTCGATGAGGTGTTCTGGTTTGGAGACT
TCAACTTCCGCCTGAGTGGCGGGCGCACAGTCGTGGACGCCCTCCTGTGCCAGGGCCTGGTGGTGGACGT
GCCGGCGCTGCTGCAGCACGACCAGCTCATCCGGGAGATGCGGAAAGGGTCCATCTTCAAGGGCTTCCAG
GAGCCGGACATCCACTTCCTCCCATCATACAAGTTTGACATCGGGAAGGACACGTACGACAGCACCTCCA
AGCAGAGGACGCCCTCATACACGGACCGCGTCTTGTACAGAAGCCGCCACAAGGGTGACATCTGTCCTGT
GAGCTACTCTTCCTGCCCCGGGATCAAGACGTCCGACCACCGCCCTGTGTATGGCCTCTTCCGGGTGAAA
GTGAGGCCGGGGCGAGACAACATTCCGTTGGCAGCTGGCAAATTTGATAGAGAACTGTACTTACTAGGAA
TTAAAAGACGGATTTCGAAGGAGATTCAGAGGCAGCAAGCACTACAGAGTCAGAACTCCAGCACCATCGC
CTCCGTTTCTTGA
