>Addgene plasmid #40897 | PM-FRB-Cerulean-T2A-FKBP-5-ptase | addgene partial sequence | sequence record 57498 | CMV-F 5'-CGCAAATGGGCGGTAGGCGTG-3'
CTGGTTTAGTGAACCGTCAGATCCGCTAGCACCATGGGATGTATAAAATCAAAAGGGAAAGACAGCGCGG
GAGCAGATCCCACCAGATCTGCGAATTCAGGTGCTGGTGCTGGTGCTGGTGCTATCCTATCTAGAATCCT
CTGGCATGAGATGTGGCATGAAGGCCTGGAAGAGGCATCTCGTTTGTACTTTGGGGAAAGGAACGTGAAA
GGCATGTTTGAGGTGCTGGAGCCCTTGCATGCTATGATGGAACGGGGCCCCCAGACTCTGAAGGAAACAT
CCTTTAATCAGGCCTATGGTCGAGATTTAATGGAGGCCCAAGAGTGGTGCAGGAAGTACATGAAATCAGG
GAATGTCAAGGACCTCACCCAAGCCTGGGACCTCTATTATCATGTGTTCCGACGAATCTCAAAGACTAGT
TATCCGTACGACGTACCAGACTACGCACCGGTCGCCACCATGGTGAGCAAGGGCGAGGAGCTGTTCACCG
GGGTGGTGCCCATCCTGGTCGAGCTGGACGGCGACGTAAACGGCCACAAGTTCAGCGTGTCCGGCGAGGG
CGAGGGCGATGCCACCTACGGCAAGCTGACCCTGAAGTTCATCTGCACCACCGGCAAGCTGCCCGTGCCC
TGGCCCACCCTCGTGACCACCCTGACCTGGGGCGTGCAGTGCTTCGCCCGCTACCCCGACCACATGAAGC
AGCACGACTTCTTCAAGTCCGCCATGCCCGAAGGCTACGTCCAGGAGCGCACCATCTTCTTCAAGGACGA
CGGCAACTACAAGACCCGCGCCGAGGTGAAGTTCGAGGGCGACACCCTGGTGAACCGCATCGAGCTGAAG
GGCATCGACTTCAAGGAGGACGGCAACATC
