>Addgene plasmid #40897 | PM-FRB-Cerulean-T2A-FKBP-5-ptase | addgene partial sequence | sequence record 57499 | SV40pA-R 5'-GAAATTTGTGATGCTATTGC-3'
AGCTGCAATAAACAAGTTAACAACAACAATTGCATTCATTTTATGTTTCAGGTTCAGGGGGAGGTGTGGG
AGGTTTTTTAAAGCAAGTAAAACCTCTACAAATGTGGTATGGCTGATTATGATCAGTTATCTAGATCCGG
TGGATCCCGGGCCCGCGGTACCTCAAGAAACGGAGGCGATGGTGCTGGAGTTCTGACTCTGTAGTGCTTG
CTGCCTCTGAATCTCCTTCGAAATCCGTCTTTTAATTCCTAGTAAGTACAGTTCTCTATCAAATTTGCCA
GCTGCCAACGGAATGTTGTCTCGCCCCGGCCTCACTTTCACCCGGAAGAGGCCATACACAGGGCGGTGGT
CGGACGTCTTGATCCCGGGGCAGGAAGAGTAGCTCACAGGACAGATGTCACCCTTGTGGCGGCTTCTGTA
CAAGACGCGGTCCGTGTATGAGGGCGTCCTCTGCTTGGAGGTGCTGTCGTACGTGTCCTTCCCGATGTCA
AACTTGTATGATGGGAGGAAGTGGATGTCCGGCTCCTGGAAGCCCTTGAAGATGGACCCTTTCCGCATCT
CCCGGATGAGCTGGTCGTGCTGCAGCAGCGCCGGCACGTCCACCACCAGGCCCTGGCACAGGAGGGCGTC
CACGACTGTGCGCCCGCCACTCAGGCGGAAGTTGAAGTCTCCAAACCAGAACACCTCATCGAAGCGGGTG
GTGACGTCCGCTGCGCTGGAGCGATAGGGGTTGGTGTCGGGCACATTTCTGGGCAGGACCAGGGCTTGTA
CAGTCCTGGTGTA
