>Addgene plasmid #40897 | PM-FRB-Cerulean-T2A-FKBP-5-ptase | addgene partial sequence | sequence record 57500 | EGFP_C
TCTCGGCATGGACGAGCTGTACAAGGTCGACTCCGGGAGTGAGGGCAGAGGAAGTCTTCTAACATGCGGT
GACGTGGAGGAGAATCCCGGCCCACCGGTCGCCACCATGGGAGTGCAGGTGGAAACCATCTCCCCAGGAG
ACGGGCGCACCTTCCCCAAGCGCGGCCAGACCTGCGTGGTGCACTACACCGGGATGCTTGAAGATGGAAA
GAAATTTGATTCCTCCCGGGACAGAAACAAGCCCTTTAAGTTTATGCTAGGCAAGCAGGAGGTGATCCGA
GGCTGGGAAGAAGGGGTTGCCCAGATGAGTGTGGGTCAGAGAGCCAAACTGACTATATCTCCAGATTATG
CCTATGGTGCCACTGGGCACCCAGGCATCATCCCACCACATGCCACTCTCGTCTTCGATGTGGAGCTTCT
AAAACTGGAAGCTCGAGGCGCAGCAGCGGGAGCAGGAGGAGCAGGTCGATCGGATCTTGCAGACTACAAG
CTCCGCGCGCAGCCGCTCCTGGTGCGGGCCCACAGCAGCCTGGGCCCCGGCCGGCCGCGGAGCCCCCTGG
CCTGCGACGACTGTTCCCTTCGCTCGGCCAAATCCTCCTTCAGCCTCCTGGCGCCCATCCGCAGCAAGGA
CGTCCGCAGCAGGAGTTACCTGGAGGGCAGCCTCCTGGCCAGCGGGGCCCTGTTGGGGGCGGATGAGCTG
GCCCGCTACTTCCCAGACCGGAACGTGGCACTCTTCGTGGCCACCTGGAACATGCAGGGCCAGAAGGAGC
TCCCGCCCAGCCTGGACGAGTTCCTGCTCCCAGCCGAGGCCGACTATGCCCAGGACCTGTATGTCATCGG
GGTCCAGGAGGGCTGTTCTGACAGGCGGG
